Addgene plasmid #129410: px335 Slc1a3 nickase 1
Purpose: Cas9n (nickase) with sgRNA directed to the terminal exon of mouse Slc1a3 gene
Depositing lab: Walker Jackson. Depositing organization: Linkopings Universitet. Publication: Slc1a3-2A-CreERT2 mice reveal unique features of Bergmann glia and augment a growing collection of Cre drivers and effectors in the 129S4 genetic background. Kaczmarczyk L, Reichenbach N, Blank N, Jonson M, Dittrich L, Petzold GC, Jackson WS. Sci Rep. 2021 Mar 8;11(1):5412. doi: 10.1038/s41598-021-84887-2. PubMed 33686166.
Backbone
  Vector backbone: pX335
  Total vector size (bp): 8437
  Vector type: Mammalian Expression, Mouse Targeting, CRISPR
  Selectable markers: Puromycin
Growth in bacteria
  Bacterial resistance: Ampicillin, 100 μg/mL
  Growth temperature: 37°C
  Growth strain: NEB Stable
  Copy number: High Copy
Gene/Insert
  Gene/Insert name: sgRNA directing Cas9n to the proximity of Slc1a3 STOP codon
  Species: M. musculus (mouse)
  Entrez Gene: Slc1a3 (a.k.a. B430115D02Rik, Eaat1, GLAST, GLAST-1, GLU-T, GluT-1, Gmt1, MGluT1)
  Cloning method: Restriction Enzyme; 5′ cloning site BbsI (destroyed during cloning); 3′ cloning site BbsI (destroyed during cloning)
  Sequencing primers: 5′ U6
Terms and licenses: Academic/Nonprofit Terms; Industry Terms: Not Available to Industry
How to cite: px335 Slc1a3 nickase 1 was a gift from Walker Jackson (Addgene plasmid # 129410 ; http://n2t.net/addgene:129410 ; RRID:Addgene_129410)
