[The description below was written by a language model from this plasmid's Addgene catalogue record and pLannotate feature annotations shown in this document.]
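Description:
px335 Slc1a3 nickase 1 is a mammalian CRISPR expression plasmid of about 8.4 kb built on the pX335 backbone. It delivers both a Streptococcus pyogenes Cas9 nickase (Cas9n) and a single guide RNA against the mouse Slc1a3 gene (also known as GLAST or Eaat1). It is propagated in E. coli from a high-copy ColE1/pUC-type origin under ampicillin selection (AmpR). An f1 phage origin and a single annotated AAV2 ITR are also present as backbone elements. The catalogue entry lists puromycin as a selectable marker, but the feature table shows no puromycin resistance cassette, so that entry is not supported by the annotated sequence.

The plasmid has two expression units. A human U6 RNA polymerase III promoter drives the sgRNA, whose target-specific spacer was cloned into the BbsI sites (destroyed in the process) directly upstream of the S. pyogenes guide RNA scaffold. The spacer directs the enzyme to the terminal exon of Slc1a3, close to the stop codon. Downstream, a hybrid promoter made up of the CMV enhancer, the chicken β-actin promoter and a hybrid intron drives the Cas9 open reading frame. The annotation tool splits this reading frame into overlapping N- and C-terminal portions and detects a short epitope-tag-like fragment just upstream of it. The transcript ends at a bovine growth hormone polyadenylation signal. The nickase status comes from the catalogue record and is not annotated in the feature table.

A nickase cuts only one DNA strand, so such constructs are normally used in pairs with offset guides to make a double-strand break with fewer off-target effects, and the "nickase 1" name suggests a partner plasmid exists. The associated publication indicates use in mouse gene targeting to generate an Slc1a3-2A-CreERT2 knock-in line.
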