Features (pLannotate 1.2.2; 18 found; start..end, strand, type, name):
      1..241     +  promoter       U6 promoter: RNA polymerase III promoter for human U6 snRNA
    271..346     +  misc_RNA       gRNA scaffold: guide RNA scaffold for the Streptococcus pyogenes CRISPR/Cas9 system
    353..396     +  misc_RNA       gRNA scaffold (fragment): guide RNA scaffold for the Streptococcus pyogenes CRISPR/Cas9 system
    443..728     +  enhancer       CMV enhancer: human cytomegalovirus immediate early enhancer; contains an 18-bp deletion relative to the standard CMV enhancer
    730..1007    +  promoter       chicken β-actin promoter: No description available
   1008..1235    +  intron         hybrid intron: hybrid between chicken β-actin (CBA) and minute virus of mice (MMV) introns (Gray et al., 2011)
   1256..1283    +  CDS            3xHA (fragment): three tandem HA epitope tags
   1316..3031    +  CDS            Cas9(N): N-terminal portion of Streptococcus pyogenes Cas9 (Zetsche et al., 2015)
   2918..5416    +  CDS            Cas9(C): C-terminal portion of Streptococcus pyogenes Cas9 (Zetsche et al., 2015)
   5483..5594    +  polyA_signal   bGH poly(A) signal: bovine growth hormone polyadenylation signal
   5699..5839    +  repeat_region  AAV2 ITR: inverted terminal repeat of adeno-associated virus serotype 2 inverted
   5844..5895    -  misc_feature   bom (fragment): basis of mobility region from pBR322
   5914..6369    +  rep_origin     f1 ori (sequence partly withheld): f1 bacteriophage origin of replication; arrow indicates direction of (+) strand synthesis
   6370..6419    -  misc_feature   bom (fragment): basis of mobility region from pBR322
   6521..6556    -  CDS            rop (fragment): Rop protein, which maintains plasmids at low copy number; rop
   6651..6755    +  promoter       AmpR promoter: bla
   6756..7616    +  CDS            AmpR: β-lactamase; bla; confers resistance to ampicillin, carbenicillin, and related antibiotics
   7787..8375    +  rep_origin     ori: high-copy-number ColE1/pMB1/pBR322/pUC origin of replication
>Addgene plasmid #129410 | px335 Slc1a3 nickase 1 | addgene full sequence | sequence record 259967 | Addgene NGS Result
GAGGGCCTATTTCCCATGATTCCTTCATATTTGCATATACGATACAAGGCTGTTAGAGAGATAATTGGAA
TTAATTTGACTGTAAACACAAAGATATTAGTACAAAATACGTGACGTAGAAAGTAATAATTTCTTGGGTA
GTTTGCAGTTTTAAAATTATGTTTTAAAATGGACTATCATATGCTTACCGTAACTTGAAAGTATTTCGAT
TTCTTGGCTTTATATATCTTGTGGAAAGGACGAAACACCGTTCTCTGTCCGTCTACATCTGTTTTAGAGC
TAGAAATAGCAAGTTAAAATAAGGCTAGTCCGTTATCAACTTGAAAAAGTGGCACCGAGTCGGTGCTTTT
TTGTTTTAGAGCTAGAAATAGCAAGTTAAAATAAGGCTAGTCCGTTTTTAGCGCGTGCGCCAATTCTGCA
GACAAATGGCTCTAGAGGTACCCGTTACATAACTTACGGTAAATGGCCCGCCTGGCTGACCGCCCAACGA
CCCCCGCCCATTGACGTCAATAGTAACGCCAATAGGGACTTTCCATTGACGTCAATGGGTGGAGTATTTA
CGGTAAACTGCCCACTTGGCAGTACATCAAGTGTATCATATGCCAAGTACGCCCCCTATTGACGTCAATG
ACGGTAAATGGCCCGCCTGGCATTGTGCCCAGTACATGACCTTATGGGACTTTCCTACTTGGCAGTACAT
CTACGTATTAGTCATCGCTATTACCATGGTCGAGGTGAGCCCCACGTTCTGCTTCACTCTCCCCATCTCC
CCCCCCTCCCCACCCCCAATTTTGTATTTATTTATTTTTTAATTATTTTGTGCAGCGATGGGGGCGGGGG
GGGGGGGGGGGCGCGCGCCRGGSGGGGSGGGGGGGGGSGGGGGGSGGGGSGGGGSGRGGCGGAGAGGTGC
GGCGGCAGCCAATCAGAGCGGCGCGCTCCGAAAGTTTCCTTTTATGGCGAGGCGGCGGCGGCGGCGGCCC
TATAAAAAGCGAAGCGCGCGGCGGGCGGGAGTCGCTGCGCGCTGCCTTCGCCCCGTGCCCCGCTCCGCCG
CCGCCTCGCGCCGCCCGCCCCGGCTCTGACTGACCGCGTTACTCCCACAGGTGAGCGGGCGGGACGGCCC
TTCTCCTCCGGGCTGTAATTAGCTGAGCAAGAGGTAAGGGTTTAAGGGATGGTTGGTTGGTGGGGTATTA
ATGTTTAATTACCTGGAGCACCTGCCTGAAATCACTTTTTTTCAGGTTGGACCGGTGCCACCATGTACCC
ATACGATGTTCCAGATTACGCTTCGCCGAAGAAAAAGCGCAAGGTCGAAGCGTCCGACAAGAAGTACAGC
ATCGGCCTGGCCATCGGCACCAACTCTGTGGGCTGGGCCGTGATCACCGACGAGTACAAGGTGCCCAGCA
AGAAATTCAAGGTGCTGGGCAACACCGACCGGCACAGCATCAAGAAGAACCTGATCGGAGCCCTGCTGTT
CGACAGCGGCGAAACAGCCGAGGCCACCCGGCTGAAGAGAACCGCCAGAAGAAGATACACCAGACGGAAG
AACCGGATCTGCTATCTGCAAGAGATCTTCAGCAACGAGATGGCCAAGGTGGACGACAGCTTCTTCCACA
GACTGGAAGAGTCCTTCCTGGTGGAAGAGGATAAGAAGCACGAGCGGCACCCCATCTTCGGCAACATCGT
GGACGAGGTGGCCTACCACGAGAAGTACCCCACCATCTACCACCTGAGAAAGAAACTGGTGGACAGCACC
GACAAGGCCGACCTGCGGCTGATCTATCTGGCCCTGGCCCACATGATCAAGTTCCGGGGCCACTTCCTGA
TCGAGGGCGACCTGAACCCCGACAACAGCGACGTGGACAAGCTGTTCATCCAGCTGGTGCAGACCTACAA
CCAGCTGTTCGAGGAAAACCCCATCAACGCCAGCGGCGTGGACGCCAAGGCCATCCTGTCTGCCAGACTG
AGCAAGAGCAGACGGCTGGAAAATCTGATCGCCCAGCTGCCCGGCGAGAAGAAGAATGGCCTGTTCGGCA
ACCTGATTGCCCTGAGCCTGGGCCTGACCCCCAACTTCAAGAGCAACTTCGACCTGGCCGAGGATGCCAA
ACTGCAGCTGAGCAAGGACACCTACGACGACGACCTGGACAACCTGCTGGCCCAGATCGGCGACCAGTAC
GCCGACCTGTTTCTGGCCGCCAAGAACCTGTCCGACGCCATCCTGCTGAGCGACATCCTGAGAGTGAACA
CCGAGATCACCAAGGCCCCCCTGAGCGCCTCTATGATCAAGAGATACGACGAGCACCACCAGGACCTGAC
CCTGCTGAAAGCTCTCGTGCGGCAGCAGCTGCCTGAGAAGTACAAAGAGATTTTCTTCGACCAGAGCAAG
AACGGCTACGCCGGCTACATTGACGGCGGAGCCAGCCAGGAAGAGTTCTACAAGTTCATCAAGCCCATCC
TGGAAAAGATGGACGGCACCGAGGAACTGCTCGTGAAGCTGAACAGAGAGGACCTGCTGCGGAAGCAGCG
GACCTTCGACAACGGCAGCATCCCCCACCAGATCCACCTGGGAGAGCTGCACGCCATTCTGCGGCGGCAG
GAAGATTTTTACCCATTCCTGAAGGACAACCGGGAAAAGATCGAGAAGATCCTGACCTTCCGCATCCCCT
ACTACGTGGGCCCTCTGGCCAGGGGAAACAGCAGATTCGCCTGGATGACCAGAAAGAGCGAGGAAACCAT
CACCCCCTGGAACTTCGAGGAAGTGGTGGACAAGGGCGCTTCCGCCCAGAGCTTCATCGAGCGGATGACC
AACTTCGATAAGAACCTGCCCAACGAGAAGGTGCTGCCCAAGCACAGCCTGCTGTACGAGTACTTCACCG
TGTATAACGAGCTGACCAAAGTGAAATACGTGACCGAGGGAATGAGAAAGCCCGCCTTCCTGAGCGGCGA
GCAGAAAAAGGCCATCGTGGACCTGCTGTTCAAGACCAACCGGAAAGTGACCGTGAAGCAGCTGAAAGAG
GACTACTTCAAGAAAATCGAGTGCTTCGACTCCGTGGAAATCTCCGGCGTGGAAGATCGGTTCAACGCCT
CCCTGGGCACATACCACGATCTGCTGAAAATTATCAAGGACAAGGACTTCCTGGACAATGAGGAAAACGA
GGACATTCTGGAAGATATCGTGCTGACCCTGACACTGTTTGAGGACAGAGAGATGATCGAGGAACGGCTG
AAAACCTATGCCCACCTGTTCGACGACAAAGTGATGAAGCAGCTGAAGCGGCGGAGATACACCGGCTGGG
GCAGGCTGAGCCGGAAGCTGATCAACGGCATCCGGGACAAGCAGTCCGGCAAGACAATCCTGGATTTCCT
GAAGTCCGACGGCTTCGCCAACAGAAACTTCATGCAGCTGATCCACGACGACAGCCTGACCTTTAAAGAG
GACATCCAGAAAGCCCAGGTGTCCGGCCAGGGCGATAGCCTGCACGAGCACATTGCCAATCTGGCCGGCA
GCCCCGCCATTAAGAAGGGCATCCTGCAGACAGTGAAGGTGGTGGACGAGCTCGTGAAAGTGATGGGCCG
GCACAAGCCCGAGAACATCGTGATCGAAATGGCCAGAGAGAACCAGACCACCCAGAAGGGACAGAAGAAC
AGCCGCGAGAGAATGAAGCGGATCGAAGAGGGCATCAAAGAGCTGGGCAGCCAGATCCTGAAAGAACACC
CCGTGGAAAACACCCAGCTGCAGAACGAGAAGCTGTACCTGTACTACCTGCAGAATGGGCGGGATATGTA
CGTGGACCAGGAACTGGACATCAACCGGCTGTCCGACTACGATGTGGACCATATCGTGCCTCAGAGCTTT
CTGAAGGACGACTCCATCGACAACAAGGTGCTGACCAGAAGCGACAAGAACCGGGGCAAGAGCGACAACG
TGCCCTCCGAAGAGGTCGTGAAGAAGATGAAGAACTACTGGCGGCAGCTGCTGAACGCCAAGCTGATTAC
CCAGAGAAAGTTCGACAATCTGACCAAGGCCGAGAGAGGCGGCCTGAGCGAACTGGATAAGGCCGGCTTC
ATCAAGAGACAGCTGGTGGAAACCCGGCAGATCACAAAGCACGTGGCACAGATCCTGGACTCCCGGATGA
ACACTAAGTACGACGAGAATGACAAGCTGATCCGGGAAGTGAAAGTGATCACCCTGAAGTCCAAGCTGGT
GTCCGATTTCCGGAAGGATTTCCAGTTTTACAAAGTGCGCGAGATCAACAACTACCACCACGCCCACGAC
GCCTACCTGAACGCCGTCGTGGGAACCGCCCTGATCAAAAAGTACCCTAAGCTGGAAAGCGAGTTCGTGT
ACGGCGACTACAAGGTGTACGACGTGCGGAAGATGATCGCCAAGAGCGAGCAGGAAATCGGCAAGGCTAC
CGCCAAGTACTTCTTCTACAGCAACATCATGAACTTTTTCAAGACCGAGATTACCCTGGCCAACGGCGAG
ATCCGGAAGCGGCCTCTGATCGAGACAAACGGCGAAACCGGGGAGATCGTGTGGGATAAGGGCCGGGATT
TTGCCACCGTGCGGAAAGTGCTGAGCATGCCCCAAGTGAATATCGTGAAAAAGACCGAGGTGCAGACAGG
CGGCTTCAGCAAAGAGTCTATCCTGCCCAAGAGGAACAGCGATAAGCTGATCGCCAGAAAGAAGGACTGG
GACCCTAAGAAGTACGGCGGCTTCGACAGCCCCACCGTGGCCTATTCTGTGCTGGTGGTGGCCAAAGTGG
AAAAGGGCAAGTCCAAGAAACTGAAGAGTGTGAAAGAGCTGCTGGGGATCACCATCATGGAAAGAAGCAG
CTTCGAGAAGAATCCCATCGACTTTCTGGAAGCCAAGGGCTACAAAGAAGTGAAAAAGGACCTGATCATC
AAGCTGCCTAAGTACTCCCTGTTCGAGCTGGAAAACGGCCGGAAGAGAATGCTGGCCTCTGCCGGCGAAC
TGCAGAAGGGAAACGAACTGGCCCTGCCCTCCAAATATGTGAACTTCCTGTACCTGGCCAGCCACTATGA
GAAGCTGAAGGGCTCCCCCGAGGATAATGAGCAGAAACAGCTGTTTGTGGAACAGCACAAGCACTACCTG
GACGAGATCATCGAGCAGATCAGCGAGTTCTCCAAGAGAGTGATCCTGGCCGACGCTAATCTGGACAAAG
TGCTGTCCGCCTACAACAAGCACCGGGATAAGCCCATCAGAGAGCAGGCCGAGAATATCATCCACCTGTT
TACCCTGACCAATCTGGGAGCCCCTGCCGCCTTCAAGTACTTTGACACCACCATCGACCGGAAGAGGTAC
ACCAGCACCAAAGAGGTGCTGGACGCCACCCTGATCCACCAGAGCATCACCGGCCTGTACGAGACACGGA
TCGACCTGTCTCAGCTGGGAGGCGACAGCCCCAAGAAGAAGAGAAAGGTGGAGGCCAGCTAAGAATTCCT
AGAGCTCGCTGATCAGCCTCGACTGTGCCTTCTAGTTGCCAGCCATCTGTTGTTTGCCCCTCCCCCGTGC
CTTCCTTGACCCTGGAAGGTGCCACTCCCACTGTCCTTTCCTAATAAAATGAGGAAATTGCATCGCATTG
TCTGAGTAGGTGTCATTCTATTCTGGGGGGTGGGGTGGGGCAGGACAGCAAGGGGGAGGATTGGGAAGAG
AATAGCAGGCATGCTGGGGAGCGGCCGCAGGAACCCCTAGTGATGGAGTTGGCCACTCCCTCTCTGCGCG
CTCGCTCGCTCACTGAGGCCGGGCGACCAAAGGTCGCCCGACGCCCGGGCTTTGCCCGGGCGGCCTCAGT
GAGCGAGCGAGCGCGCAGCTGCCTGCAGGGGCGCCTGATGCGGTATTTTCTCCTTACGCATCTGTGCGGT
ATTTCACACCGCATA
[95 nt withheld, positions 5896-5990]
T
[46 nt withheld, positions 5992-6037]
C
[141 nt withheld, positions 6039-6179]
CCTTTGACGTTGGAGTCCACGTTCTTT
[37 nt withheld, positions 6207-6243]
ACTCTATCTCGGGCTATTCTTTTGATTTATAAGGGATTTTGCCGATTTCGGTCTATTGGTTAAAAAATGA
GCTGATTTAACAAAAATTTAACGCGAATTTTAACAAAATATTAACGTTTACAATTTTATGGTGCACTCTC
AGTACAATCTGCTCTGATGCCGCATAGTTAAGCCAGCCCCGACACCCGCCAACACCCGCTGACGCGCCCT
GACGGGCTTGTCTGCTCCCGGCATCCGCTTACAGACAAGCTGTGACCGTCTCCGGGAGCTGCATGTGTCA
GAGGTTTTCACCGTCATCACCGAAACGCGCGAGACGAAAGGGCCTCGTGATACGCCTATTTTTATAGGTT
AATGTCATGATAATAATGGTTTCTTAGACGTCAGGTGGCACTTTTCGGGGAAATGTGCGCGGAACCCCTA
TTTGTTTATTTTTCTAAATACATTCAAATATGTATCCGCTCATGAGACAATAACCCTGATAAATGCTTCA
ATAATATTGAAAAAGGAAGAGTATGAGTATTCAACATTTCCGTGTCGCCCTTATTCCCTTTTTTGCGGCA
TTTTGCCTTCCTGTTTTTGCTCACCCAGAAACGCTGGTGAAAGTAAAAGATGCTGAAGATCAGTTGGGTG
CACGAGTGGGTTACATCGAACTGGATCTCAACAGCGGTAAGATCCTTGAGAGTTTTCGCCCCGAAGAACG
TTTTCCAATGATGAGCACTTTTAAAGTTCTGCTATGTGGCGCGGTATTATCCCGTATTGACGCCGGGCAA
GAGCAACTCGGTCGCCGCATACACTATTCTCAGAATGACTTGGTTGAGTACTCACCAGTCACAGAAAAGC
ATCTTACGGATGGCATGACAGTAAGAGAATTATGCAGTGCTGCCATAACCATGAGTGATAACACTGCGGC
CAACTTACTTCTGACAACGATCGGAGGACCGAAGGAGCTAACCGCTTTTTTGCACAACATGGGGGATCAT
GTAACTCGCCTTGATCGTTGGGAACCGGAGCTGAATGAAGCCATACCAAACGACGAGCGTGACACCACGA
TGCCTGTAGCAATGGCAACAACGTTGCGCAAACTATTAACTGGCGAACTACTTACTCTAGCTTCCCGGCA
ACAATTAATAGACTGGATGGAGGCGGATAAAGTTGCAGGACCACTTCTGCGCTCGGCCCTTCCGGCTGGC
TGGTTTATTGCTGATAAATCTGGAGCCGGTGAGCGTGGAAGCCGCGGTATCATTGCAGCACTGGGGCCAG
ATGGTAAGCCCTCCCGTATCGTAGTTATCTACACGACGGGGAGTCAGGCAACTATGGATGAACGAAATAG
ACAGATCGCTGAGATAGGTGCCTCACTGATTAAGCATTGGTAACTGTCAGACCAAGTTTACTCATATATA
CTTTAGATTGATTTAAAACTTCATTTTTAATTTAAAAGGATCTAGGTGAAGATCCTTTTTGATAATCTCA
TGACCAAAATCCCTTAACGTGAGTTTTCGTTCCACTGAGCGTCAGACCCCGTAGAAAAGATCAAAGGATC
TTCTTGAGATCCTTTTTTTCTGCGCGTAATCTGCTGCTTGCAAACAAAAAAACCACCGCTACCAGCGGTG
GTTTGTTTGCCGGATCAAGAGCTACCAACTCTTTTTCCGAAGGTAACTGGCTTCAGCAGAGCGCAGATAC
CAAATACTGTTCTTCTAGTGTAGCCGTAGTTAGGCCACCACTTCAAGAACTCTGTAGCACCGCCTACATA
CCTCGCTCTGCTAATCCTGTTACCAGTGGCTGCTGCCAGTGGCGATAAGTCGTGTCTTACCGGGTTGGAC
TCAAGACGATAGTTACCGGATAAGGCGCAGCGGTCGGGCTGAACGGGGGGTTCGTGCACACAGCCCAGCT
TGGAGCGAACGACCTACACCGAACTGAGATACCTACAGCGTGAGCTATGAGAAAGCGCCACGCTTCCCGA
AGGGAGAAAGGCGGACAGGTATCCGGTAAGCGGCAGGGTCGGAACAGGAGAGCGCACGAGGGAGCTTCCA
GGGGGAAACGCCTGGTATCTTTATAGTCCTGTCGGGTTTCGCCACCTCTGACTTGAGCGTCGATTTTTGT
GATGCTCGTCAGGGGGGCGGAGCCTATGGAAAAACGCCAGCAACGCGGCCTTTTTACGGTTCCTGGCCTT
TTGCTGGCCTTTTGCTCACATGT
